>Addgene plasmid #115179 | pENTR223-PARK7C53A | addgene full sequence | sequence record 225335 | Addgene NGS Result
CTTTCCTGCGTTATCCCCTGATTCTGTGGATAACCGTATTACCGCCTTTGAGTGAGCTGATACCGCTCGC
CGCAGCCGAACGACCGAGCGCAGCGAGTCAGTGAGCGAGGAAGCGGAAGAGCGCCCAATACGCAAACCGC
CTCTCCCCGCGCGTTGGCCGATTCATTAATGCAGCTGGCACGACAGGTTTCCCGACTGGAAAGCGGGCAG
TGAGCGCAACGCAATTAATACGCGTACCGCTAGCCAGGAAGAGTTTGTAGAAACGCAAAAAGGCCATCCG
TCAGGATGGCCTTCTGCTTAGTTTGATGCCTGGCAGTTTATGGCGGGCGTCCTGCCCGCCACCCTCCGGG
CCGTTGCTTCACAACGTTCAAATCCGCTCCCGGCGGATTTGTCCTACTCAGGAGAGCGTTCACCGACAAA
CAACAGATAAAACGAAAGGCCCAGTCTTCCGACTGAGCCTTTCGTTTTATTTGATGCCTGGCAGTTCCCT
ACTCTCGCGTTAACGCTAGCATGGATGTTTTCCCAGTCACGACGTTGTAAAACGACGGCCAGTCTTAAGC
TCGGGCCCCAAATAATGATTTTATTTTGACTGATAGTGACCTGTTCGTTGCAACAAATTGATGAGCAATG
CTTTTTTATAATGCCAACTTTGTACAAAAAAGTTGGCATGGCTTCCAAAAGAGCTCTGGTCATCCTGGCT
AAAGGAGCAGAGGAAATGGAGACGGTCATCCCTGTAGATGTCATGAGGCGAGCTGGGATTAAGGTCACCG
TTGCAGGCCTGGCTGGAAAAGACCCAGTACAGTGTAGCCGTGATGTGGTCATTGCCCCTGATGCCAGCCT
TGAAGATGCAAAAAAAGAGGGACCATATGATGTGGTGGTTCTACCAGGAGGTAATCTGGGTGCACAGAAT
TTATCTGAGTCTGCTGCTGTGAAGGAGATACTGAAGGAGCAGGAAAACCGGAAGGGCCTGATAGCCGCCA
TCTGTGCAGGTCCTACTGCTCTGTTGGCTCATGAAATAGGTTTTGGAAGTAAAGTTACAACACACCCTCT
TGCTAAAGACAAAATGATGAATGGAGGTCATTACACCTACTCTGAGAATCGTGTGGAAAAAGACGGCCTG
ATTCTTACAAGCCGGGGGCCTGGGACCAGCTTCGAGTTTGCGCTTGCAATTGTTGAAGCCCTGAATGGCA
AGGGGGTGGCGGCTCAAGTGAAGGCTCCACTTGTTCTTAAAGACTACCCAACTTTCTTGTACAAAGTTGG
CATTATAAGAAAGCATTGCTTATCAATTTGTTGCAACGAACAGGTCACTATCAGTCAAAATAAAATCATT
ATTTGCCATCCAGCTGATATCCCCTATAGTGAGTCGTATTACATGGTCATAGCTGTTTCCTGGCAGCTCT
GGCCCGTGTCTCAAAATCTCTGATGTTACATTGCACAAGATAAAAATATATCATCATGCCTCCTCTAGAC
CAGCCAGGACAGAAATGCCTCGACTTCGCTGCTACCCAAGGTTGCCGGGTGACGCACACCGTGGAAACGG
ATGAAGGCACGAACCCAGTGGACATAAGCCTGTTCGGTTCGTAAGCTGTAATGCAAGTAGCGTATGCGCT
CACGCAACTGGTCCAGAACCTTGACCGAACGCAGCGGTGGTAACGGCGCAGTGGCGGTTTTCATGGCTTG
TTATGACTGTTTTTTTGGGGTACAGTCTATGCCTCGGGCATCCAAGCAGCAAGCGCGTTACGCCGTGGGT
CGATGTTTGATGTTATGGAGCAGCAACGATGTTACGCAGCAGGGCAGTCGCCCTAAAACAAAGTTAAACA
TTATGAGGGAAGCGGTGATCGCCGAAGTATCGACTCAACTATCAGAGGTAGTTGGCGTCATCGAGCGCCA
TCTCGAACCGACGTTGCTGGCCGTACATTTGTACGGCTCCGCAGTGGATGGCGGCCTGAAGCCACACAGT
GATATTGATTTGCTGGTTACGGTGACCGTAAGGCTTGATGAAACAACGCGGCGAGCTTTGATCAACGACC
TTTTGGAAACTTCGGCTTCCCCTGGAGAGAGCGAGATTCTCCGCGCTGTAGAAGTCACCATTGTTGTGCA
CGACGACATCATTCCGTGGCGTTATCCAGCTAAGCGCGAACTGCAATTTGGAGAATGGCAGCGCAATGAC
ATTCTTGCAGGTATCTTCGAGCCAGCCACGATCGACATTGATCTGGCTATCTTGCTGACAAAAGCAAGAG
AACATAGCGTTGCCTTGGTAGGTCCAGCGGCGGAGGAACTCTTTGATCCGGTTCCTGAACAGGATCTATT
TGAGGCGCTAAATGAAACCTTAACGCTATGGAACTCGCCGCCCGACTGGGCTGGCGATGAGCGAAATGTA
GTGCTTACGTTGTCCCGCATTTGGTACAGCGCAGTAACCGGCAAAATCGCGCCGAAGGATGTCGCTGCCG
ACTGGGCAATGGAGCGCCTGCCGGCCCAGTATCAGCCCGTCATACTTGAAGCTAGACAGGCTTATCTTGG
ACAAGAAGAAGATCGCTTGGCCTCGCGCGCAGATCAGTTGGAAGAATTTGTCCACTACGTGAAAGGCGAG
ATCACCAAGGTAGTCGGCAAATAACCCTCGAGCCACCCATGACCAAAATCCCTTAACGTGAGTTACGCGT
CGTTCCACTGAGCGTCAGACCCCGTAGAAAAGATCAAAGGATCTTCTTGAGATCCTTTTTTTCTGCGCGT
AATCTGCTGCTTGCAAACAAAAAAACCACCGCTACCAGCGGTGGTTTGTTTGCCGGATCAAGAGCTACCA
ACTCTTTTTCCGAAGGTAACTGGCTTCAGCAGAGCGCAGATACCAAATACTGTTCTTCTAGTGTAGCCGT
AGTTAGGCCACCACTTCAAGAACTCTGTAGCACCGCCTACATACCTCGCTCTGCTAATCCTGTTACCAGT
GGCTGCTGCCAGTGGCGATAAGTCGTGTCTTACCGGGTTGGACTCAAGACGATAGTTACCGGATAAGGCG
CAGCGGTCGGGCTGAACGGGGGGTTCGTGCACACAGCCCAGCTTGGAGCGAACGACCTACACCGAACTGA
GATACCTACAGCGTGAGCTATGAGAAAGCGCCACGCTTCCCGAAGGGAGAAAGGCGGACAGGTATCCGGT
AAGCGGCAGGGTCGGAACAGGAGAGCGCACGAGGGAGCTTCCAGGGGGAAACGCCTGGTATCTTTATAGT
CCTGTCGGGTTTCGCCACCTCTGACTTGAGCGTCGATTTTTGTGATGCTCGTCAGGGGGGCGGAGCCTAT
GGAAAAACGCCAGCAACGCGGCCTTTTTACGGTTCCTGGCCTTTTGCTGGCCTTTTGCTCACATGTT
Features (pLannotate 1.2.2; 12 found; start..end, strand, type, name):
    121..213     +  CDS            lacI (fragment): lac repressor; lacI; The lac repressor binds to the lac operator to inhibit transcription in E. coli. This inhibition can be relieved by adding lactose or isopropyl-β-D-thiogalactopyranoside (IPTG).
    268..295     -  terminator     rrnB T2 terminator: transcription terminator T2 from the E. coli rrnB gene
    427..470     +  terminator     rrnB T1 terminator: Escherichia coli rrnB; transcription terminator T1 from the E. coli rrnB gene
    517..553     -  CDS            lacZα (fragment): LacZα fragment of β-galactosidase; lacZ fragment
    570..665     +  protein_bind   attL3: mutant version of attL; recombination site for the Gateway® LR reaction LR Clonase™
    668..1234    +  CDS            PARK7: PARK7_HUMAN - Experimental evidence at protein level: Swiss-Prot protein existence level 1. Multifunctional protein with controversial molecular function which plays an important role in cell protection against oxidative stress and cell death acting as oxidative stress sensor and redox- sensitive chaperone and protease (PubMed:17015834, PubMed:20304780, PubMed:18711745, PubMed:12796482, PubMed:19229105, PubMed:25416785, PubMed:26995087, PubMed:28993701). It is involved in neuroprotective mechanisms like the stabilization of NFE2L2 and PINK1 proteins, male fertility as a positive regulator of a
   1236..1335    -  protein_bind   attL2: mutant version of attL; recombination site for the Gateway® LR reaction LR Clonase™
   1353..1371    -  promoter       T7 promoter: promoter for bacteriophage T7 RNA polymerase
   1561..1584    +  promoter       Pc promoter (fragment): intI1 (promoter lies within the coding sequence); class 1 integron promoter
   1760..1816    +  CDS            GmR (fragment): gentamycin acetyltransferase; aacC1; confers resistance to gentamycin
   1823..2614    +  CDS            SmR: aminoglycoside adenylyltransferase (Murphy, 1985); aadA; confers resistance to spectinomycin and streptomycin
   2707..3295    +  rep_origin     ori: high-copy-number ColE1/pMB1/pBR322/pUC origin of replication
