[The description below was written by a language model from this plasmid's Addgene catalogue record and pLannotate feature annotations shown in this document.]
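Description:
pENTR223-PARK7C53A is a Gateway entry clone built on the pENTR223 backbone and carrying the human PARK7 (DJ-1) open reading frame with a cysteine-to-alanine substitution at residue 53. It is a bacterial shuttle plasmid with no eukaryotic expression elements of its own. It replicates in E. coli from a high-copy ColE1/pUC-type origin and is selected with spectinomycin through the aadA (SmR) aminoglycoside adenylyltransferase gene. This gene sits downstream of a class 1 integron Pc promoter fragment and a short remnant of a gentamicin resistance gene. The sequenced plasmid is 3,357 nt, which matches the stated backbone plus the 567 bp insert.

The PARK7 coding sequence is flanked by two attL recombination sites, annotated as attL3 upstream and attL2 downstream. An LR Clonase reaction can therefore transfer the ORF into a compatible destination vector, which then supplies the promoter, tags or delivery features needed. Upstream rrnB T1 and T2 terminators insulate the insert from read-through transcription. A T7 promoter lies beyond the downstream att site, pointing back toward the insert. Small lacI and lacZα fragments are backbone remnants.

According to the depositor, the mutant was derived from an existing wild-type PARK7 entry clone by overlap-extension PCR mutagenesis, then restriction digestion and ligation using BsmBI and XbaI sites. The name and mutation field give C53A, whereas the purpose line reads "C53G"; this discrepancy is unresolved in the record. The construct serves as a source for making expression vectors of this DJ-1 cysteine mutant. It was deposited with a study of the human mitochondrial interactome during neuronal reprogramming.
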