Addgene plasmid #115179: pENTR223-PARK7C53A
Purpose: Gateway cloning of PARK7C53G into any destination vector
Depositing lab: Mohan Babu. Depositing organization: University of Regina. Publication: Rewiring of the Human Mitochondrial Interactome during Neuronal Reprogramming Reveals Regulators of the Respirasome and Neurogenesis. Moutaoufik MT, Malty R, Amin S, Zhang Q, Phanse S, Gagarinova A, Zilocchi M, Hoell L, Minic Z, Gagarinova M, Aoki H, Stockwell J, Jessulat M, Goebels F, Broderick K, Scott NE, Vlasblom J, Musso G, Prasad B, Lamantea E, Garavaglia B, Rajput A, Murayama K, Okazaki Y, Foster LJ, Bader GD, Cayabyab FS, Babu M. iScience. 2019 Sep 4;19:1114-1132. doi: 10.1016/j.isci.2019.08.057. PubMed 31536960.
Backbone
  Vector backbone: pENTR223
  Backbone manufacturer: Thermo Scientific
  Backbone size w/o insert (bp): 2790
  Vector type: gateway cloning into appropriate destination vectors
Growth in bacteria
  Bacterial resistance: Spectinomycin, 50 μg/mL
  Growth temperature: 37°C
  Growth strain: DH5alpha
  Copy number: High Copy
Gene/Insert
  Gene/Insert name: PARK7C53A
  Species: H. sapiens (human)
  Insert size (bp): 567
  Mutation: p.C53A
  Entrez Gene: PARK7 (a.k.a. DJ-1, DJ1, GATD2, HEL-S-67p)
  Cloning method: Restriction Enzyme; 5′ cloning site BsmBI (not destroyed); 3′ cloning site XbaI (not destroyed)
  Sequencing primers: 5′ M13_F; 3′ M13_R
Terms and licenses: Academic/Nonprofit Terms; Industry Terms: Not Available to Industry
Depositor comments: Derived from HsCD00383508 from Harvard PlasmidID. Mutagenesis performed using overlap-extension PCR in combination with Restriction digestion/ligation.
How to cite: pENTR223-PARK7C53A was a gift from Mohan Babu (Addgene plasmid # 115179 ; http://n2t.net/addgene:115179 ; RRID:Addgene_115179)
